Addgene plasmid #219856: pDRF1 Cyterm-yemiRFP670
Purpose: expression of Cyterm-yemiRFP670 in budding yeast
Depositing lab: Bas Teusink. Depositing organization: Vrije Universiteit Amsterdam. Publication: Side-by-Side Systematic Characterization of Novel FPs in Budding Yeast. Botman D, de Groot DH, Wehrens M, van Rossum K, Yska S, van der Kieft B, Albert V, Minghetti N, Goedhart J, Teusink B. ACS Synth Biol. 2026 Apr 1. doi: 10.1021/acssynbio.5c00676. PubMed 41919951.
Backbone
  Vector backbone: pDRF5
  Vector type: Yeast Expression
Growth in bacteria
  Bacterial resistance: Ampicillin, 100 μg/mL
  Growth temperature: 37°C
  Growth strain: DH5alpha
  Copy number: High Copy
Gene/Insert
  Gene/Insert name: Cyterm-yemiRFP670
  Species: Synthetic
  Cloning method: Restriction Enzyme; 5′ cloning site Unknown (unknown if destroyed)
Terms and licenses: Academic/Nonprofit Terms; Industry Terms
How to cite: pDRF1 Cyterm-yemiRFP670 was a gift from Bas Teusink (Addgene plasmid # 219856 ; http://n2t.net/addgene:219856 ; RRID:Addgene_219856)
