[The description below was written by a language model from this plasmid's Addgene catalogue record and pLannotate feature annotations shown in this document.]
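Description:
pDRF1 Cyterm-yemiRFP670 is an 8.1 kb episomal yeast expression plasmid built as an E. coli–Saccharomyces cerevisiae shuttle vector. The plasmid name refers to pDRF1, whereas the catalogue lists the backbone as pDRF5, and the record does not resolve this discrepancy. In bacteria it replicates from a high-copy ColE1/pUC-type origin and is selected with ampicillin through the β-lactamase gene. An f1 origin and remnants of a lac promoter/lacZα region are also carried over from the parental cloning vector. In budding yeast it is maintained by the 2μ origin, which gives multicopy episomal propagation. Selection is by URA3 under its own promoter, which complements uracil auxotrophy and can be counterselected with 5-FOA.

The payload is a synthetic fusion flanked by Gateway attB1 and attB2 sites and followed by the ADH1 terminator. It begins with a short N-terminal segment annotated as a fragment of rabbit cytochrome P450 CYP2C1, which corresponds to the "Cyterm" part of the name. This segment is joined through a short linker region to emiRFP670, a near-infrared fluorescent protein derived from a Rhodopseudomonas palustris bacteriophytochrome that needs biliverdin as a cofactor. The "ye" prefix suggests a yeast-adapted coding sequence, though the record does not say so. The promoter driving the fusion is not annotated: the upstream region shows only fragmentary matches to yeast sequences, so its identity cannot be stated from the record.

The stated purpose is expression of Cyterm-yemiRFP670 in budding yeast, and the associated work is a side-by-side systematic characterization of novel fluorescent proteins in that host.
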