Features (pLannotate 1.2.2; 28 found; start..end, strand, type, name):
      3..257     -  CDS            BRP1 (fragment): BRP1_YEAST - Protein predicted: Swiss-Prot protein existence level 4. From Saccharomyces cerevisiae (strain ATCC 204508 / S288c) (Baker's yeast).
    359..375     -  promoter       ARG4 promoter (fragment): S. cerevisiae ARG4
    480..563     +  CDS            YG007_YEAST: Protein predicted: Swiss-Prot protein existence level 4. From Saccharomyces cerevisiae (strain ATCC 204508 / S288c) (Baker's yeast).
    800..824     +  protein_bind   attB1: mutant version of attB; recombination site for the Gateway® BP reaction BP Clonase™
    825..848     +  misc_feature   MCS (fragment): multiple cloning site
    892..978     +  CDS            CYP2C1 (fragment): CP2C1_RABIT - Experimental evidence at protein level: Swiss-Prot protein existence level 1. Cytochromes P450 are a group of heme-thiolate monooxygenases. In liver microsomes, this enzyme is involved in an NADPH-dependent electron transport pathway. It oxidizes a variety of structurally unrelated compounds, including steroids, fatty acids, and xenobiotics. From Oryctolagus cuniculus (Rabbit).
    973..1016    +  misc_feature   MCS (fragment): multiple cloning site
   1030..1959    +  CDS            emiRFP670: emiRFP670 is a basic (constitutively fluorescent) near ir fluorescent protein published in 2020, derived from Rhodopseudomonas palustris. It has low acid sensitivity. It requires the cofactor biliverdin for fluorescence.
   1971..1995    -  protein_bind   attB2: mutant version of attB; recombination site for the Gateway® BP reaction BP Clonase™
   2023..2049    +  misc_feature   MCS (fragment): pBluescript multiple cloning site
   2058..2076    -  promoter       T7 promoter: promoter for bacteriophage T7 RNA polymerase
   2077..2220    +  CDS            ADH1 (fragment): ADH1_YEAST - Also known as ADC1. Experimental evidence at protein level: Swiss-Prot protein existence level 1. This isozyme preferentially catalyzes the conversion of primary unbranched alcohols to their corresponding aldehydes. Also shows activity toward secondary alcohols. From Saccharomyces cerevisiae (strain ATCC 204508 / S288c) (Baker's yeast).
   2224..2411    +  terminator     ADH1 terminator: S. cerevisiae ADH1; transcription terminator for the S. cerevisiae alcohol dehydrogenase 1 (ADH1) gene
   2419..2576    +  CDS            lacZα (fragment): LacZα fragment of β-galactosidase; lacZ fragment
   2582..2633    -  misc_feature   bom (fragment): basis of mobility region from pBR322
   2638..2721    +  CDS            RAF1 (fragment): RAF_YEAST - Experimental evidence at transcript level: Swiss-Prot protein existence level 2. Antagonizes transcriptional repression of recombinase FLP by REP1-REP2. May play a role in plasmid partitioning. From Saccharomyces cerevisiae (strain ATCC 204508 / S288c) (Baker's yeast).
   2875..4221    -  rep_origin     2μ ori: yeast 2μ plasmid origin of replication
   4226..4242    -  promoter       tet promoter (fragment): E. coli promoter for tetracycline efflux protein gene
   4332..5135    -  CDS            URA3: orotidine-5'-phosphate decarboxylase, required for uracil biosynthesis; S. cerevisiae URA3; yeast auxotrophic marker, counterselectable with 5-fluoroorotic acid (5-FOA)
   5136..5351    -  promoter       URA3 promoter: S. cerevisiae URA3
   5462..5566    +  promoter       AmpR promoter: bla
   5567..6427    +  CDS            AmpR: β-lactamase; bla; confers resistance to ampicillin, carbenicillin, and related antibiotics
   6598..7186    +  rep_origin     ori: high-copy-number ColE1/pMB1/pBR322/pUC origin of replication
   7369..7461    +  CDS            lacI (fragment): lac repressor; lacI; The lac repressor binds to the lac operator to inhibit transcription in E. coli. This inhibition can be relieved by adding lactose or isopropyl-β-D-thiogalactopyranoside (IPTG).
   7474..7495    +  protein_bind   CAP binding site: CAP binding activates transcription in the presence of cAMP. E. coli catabolite activator protein
   7510..7540    +  promoter       lac promoter: promoter for the E. coli lac operon
   7548..7564    +  protein_bind   lac operator: The lac repressor binds to the lac operator to inhibit transcription in E. coli. This inhibition can be relieved by adding lactose or isopropyl-β-D-thiogalactopyranoside (IPTG). lac repressor encoded by lacI
   7645..8073    -  rep_origin     f1 ori (sequence partly withheld): f1 bacteriophage origin of replication; arrow indicates direction of (+) strand synthesis
>Addgene plasmid #219856 | pDRF1 Cyterm-yemiRFP670 | addgene full sequence | sequence record 437583 | Addgene NGS Result
CAAGCTTCCTGAAACGGAGAAACATAAACAGGCATTGCTGGGATCACCCATACATCACTCTGTTTTGCCT
GACCTTTTCCGGTAATTTGAAAACAAACCCGGTCTCGAAGCGGAGATCCGGCGATAATTACCGCAGAAAT
AAACCCATACACGAGACGTAGAACCAGCCGCACATGGCCGGAGAAACTCCTGCGAGAATTTCGTAAACTC
GCGCGCATTGCATCTGTATTTCCTAATGCGGCACTTCCAGGCCTCGATCGAGACCGTTTATCCATTGCTT
TTTTGTTGTCTTTTTCCCTCGTTCACAGAAAGTCTGAAGAAGCTATAGTAGAACTATGAGCTTTTTTTGT
TTCTGTTTTCCTTTTTTTTTTTTTTACCTCTGTGGAAATTGTTACTCTCACACTCTTTAGTTCGTTTGTT
TGTTTTGTTTATTCCAATTATGACCGGTGACGAAACGTGGTCGATGGTGGGTACCGCTTATGCTCCCCTC
CATTAGTTTCGATTATATAAAAAGGCCAAATATTGTATTATTTTCAAATGTCCTATCATTATCGTCTAAC
ATCTAATTTCTCTTAAATTTTTTCTCTTTCTTTCCTATAACACCAATAGTGAAAATCTTTTTTTCTTCTA
TATCTACAAAAACTTTTTTTTTCTATCAACCTCGTTGATAAATTTTTTCTTTAACAATCGTTAATAATTA
ATTAATTGGAAAATAACCATTTTTTCTCTCTTTTATACACACATTCAAAAGAAAGAAAAAAAATATACCC
CAGCCTCGACTAGTGAATTCGCGGCCATCACAAGTTTGTACAAAAAAGCAGGCTGCTAGCGCTACCGGAC
TCAGATCTGGTACCCCTTGCAGCTTCCAGTTGTCAGGAAGAGAAGGCTCCCATGGATCCTGTGGTGGTGC
TGGGGCTCTGTCTCTCCTGTTTGCTTCTCCTTTCACTCTGGAAACAGAGCTATGGGGGAGGGAAGCTTCG
AATTCTGCAGTCGACGGTACCGCGGGCCCGGGATCCACCGGTCGCCACCATGGCTGAAGGTTCTGTTGCT
AGACAACCAGATTTGTTGACTTGTGAACATGAAGAAATTCATTTGGCTGGTTCTATTCAACCACATGGTG
CTTTGTTGGTCGTTTCTGAACATGACCATAGAGTTATTCAAGCCTCTGCTAATGCCGCTGAATTCTTAAA
CTTGGGTTCTGTTTTAGGTGTTCCATTAGCTGAAATTGATGGTGATTTGTTAATTAAGATTTTACCACAT
TTAGATCCAACCGCTGAAGGTATGCCAGTTGCTGTTAGATGTAGAATCGGTAATCCTTCCACTGAATACT
GTGGTTTGATGCATAGACCACCAGAAGGTGGTTTGATTATTGAATTGGAAAGAGCTGGTCCATCTATTGA
TTTATCCGGTACTTTGGCTCCAGCTTTGGAAAGAATTAGAACTGCTGGTTCTTTAAGAGCTTTGTGTGAT
GACACTGTTTTGTTATTCCAACAATGTACTGGTTATGATAGAGTTATGGTTTACAGATTCGATGAACAAG
GTCATGGTTTAGTTTTCTCTGAATGTCATGTCCCTGGTTTGGAATCTTACTTCGGTAATAGATACCCATC
CTCTACTGTTCCACAAATGGCTAGACAATTATACGTTAGACAAAGAGTTAGAGTTTTGGTCGATGTTACT
TACCAACCAGTTCCATTGGAACCAAGATTATCCCCATTGACTGGTAGAGATTTAGATATGTCTGGTTGTT
TCTTAAGATCTATGTCTCCTTGTCATTTGCAATTCTTGAAGGATATGGGTGTTAGAGCTACTTTGGCCGT
TTCTTTAGTTGTTGGTGGTAAGTTGTGGGGTTTGGTTGTTTGTCACCATTACTTGCCAAGATTCATTAGA
TTCGAATTAAGAGCTATCTGTAAGAGATTGGCTGAAAGAATTGCTACTAGAATTACCGCTTTAGAATCTT
AAGCGGCCGCACCCAGCTTTCTTGTACAAAGTGGTGTAGTTAATTCATGATGGCCGCTGCAGGTCGACCT
CGAGGGGGGGCCCGGTACCCAATTCGCCCTATAGTGAGTCGTATTACGCGCGGATCCAGCTTTGGACTTC
TTCGCCAGAGGTTTGGTCAAGTCTCCAATCAAGGTTGTCGGCTTGTCTACCTTGCCAGAAATTTACGAAA
AGATGGAAAAGGGTCAAATCGTTGGTAGATACGTTGTTGACACTTCTAAATAAGCGAATTTCTTATGATT
TATGATTTTTATTATTAAATAAGTTATAAAAAAAATAAGTGTATACAAATTTTAAAGTGACTCTTAGGTT
TTAAAACGAAAATTCTTATTCTTGAGTAACTCTTTCCTGTAGGTCAGGTTGCTTTCTCAGGTATAGCATG
AGGTCGCTCTTATTGACCACACCTCTACCGGCATGCCAATTCACTGGCCGTCGTTTTACAACGTCGTGAC
TGGGAAAACCCTGGCGTTACCCAACTTAATCGCCTTGCAGCACATCCCCCTTTCGCCAGCTGGCGTAATA
GCGAAGAGGCCCGCACCGATCGCCCTTCCCAACAGTTGCGCAGCCTGAATGGCGAATGGCGCCTGATGCG
GTATTTTCTCCTTACGCATCTGTGCGGTATTTCACACCGCATAATCGGATCGTACTTGTTACCCATCATT
GAATTTTGAACATCCGAACCTGGGAGTTTTCCCTGAAACAGATAGTATATTTGAACCTGTATAATAATAT
ATAGTCTAGCGCTTTACGGAAGACAATGTATGTATTTCGGTTCCTGGAGAAACTATTGCATCTATTGCAT
AGGTAATCTTGCACGTCGCATCCCCGGTTCATTTTCTGCGTTTCCATCTTGCACTTCAATAGCATATCTT
TGTTAACGAAGCATCTGTGCTTCATTTTGTAGAACAAAAATGCAACGCGAGAGCGCTAATTTTTCAAACA
AAGAATCTGAGCTGCATTTTTACAGAACAGAAATGCAACGCGAAAGCGCTATTTTACCAACGAAGAATCT
GTGCTTCATTTTTGTAAAACAAAAATGCAACGCGAGAGCGCTAATTTTTCAAACAAAGAATCTGAGCTGC
ATTTTTACAGAACAGAAATGCAACGCGAGAGCGCTATTTTACCAACAAAGAATCTATACTTCTTTTTTGT
TCTACAAAAATGCATCCCGAGAGCGCTATTTTTCTAACAAAGCATCTTAGATTACTTTTTTTCTCCTTTG
TGCGCTCTATAATGCAGTCTCTTGATAACTTTTTGCACTGTAGGTCCGTTAAGGTTAGAAGAAGGCTACT
TTGGTGTCTATTTTCTCTTCCATAAAAAAAGCCTGACTCCACTTCCCGCGTTTACTGATTACTAGCGAAG
CTGCGGGTGCATTTTTTCAAGATAAAGGCATCCCCGATTATATTCTATACCGATGTGGATTGCGCATACT
TTGTGAACAGAAAGTGATAGCGTTGATGATTCTTCATTGGTCAGAAAATTATGAACGGTTTCTTCTATTT
TGTCTCTATATACTACGTATAGGAAATGTTTACATTTTCGTATTGTTTTCGATTCACTCTATGAATAGTT
CTTACTACAATTTTTTTGTCTAAAGAGTAATACTAGAGATAAACATAAAAAATGTAGAGGTCGAGTTTAG
ATGCAAGTTCAAGGAGCGAAAGGTGGATGGGTAGGTTATATAGGGATATAGCACAGAGATATATAGCAAA
GAGATACTTTTGAGCAATGTTTGTGGAAGCGGTATTCGCAATATTTTAGTAGCTCGTTACAGTCCGGTGC
GTTTTTGGTTTTTTGAAAGTGCGTCTTCAGAGCGCTTTTGGTTTTCAAAAGCGCTCTGAAGTTCCTATAC
TTTCTAGCTAGAGAATAGGAACTTCGGAATAGGAACTTCAAAGCGTTTCCGAAAACGAGCGCTTCCGAAA
ATGCAACGCGAGCTGCGCACATACAGCTCACTGTTCACGTCGCACCTATATCTGCGTGTTGCCTGTATAT
ATATATACATGAGAAGAACGGCATAGTGCGTGTTTATGCTTAAATGCGTACTTATATGCGTCTATTTATG
TAGGATGAAAGGTAGTCTAGTACCTCCTGTGATATTATCCCATTCCATGCGGGGTATCGTATGCTTCCTT
CAGCACTACCCTTTAGCTGTTCTATATGCTGCCACTCCTCAATTGGATTAGTCTCATCCTTCAATGCTAT
CATTTCCTTTGATATTGGATCGATCCGATGATAAGCTGTCAAACATGAGAATTGGGTAATAACTGATATA
ATTAAATTGAAGCTCTAATTTGTGAGTTTAGTATACATGCATTTACTTATAATACAGTTTTTTAGTTTTG
CTGGCCGCATCTTCTCAAATATGCTTCCCAGCCTGCTTTTCTGTAACGTTCACCCTCTACCTTAGCATCC
CTTCCCTTTGCAAATAGTCCTCTTCCAACAATAATAATGTCAGATCCTGTAGAGACCACATCATCCACGG
TTCTATACTGTTGACCCAATGCGTCTCCCTTGTCATCTAAACCCACACCGGGTGTCATAATCAACCAATC
GTAACCTTCATCTCTTCCACCCATGTCTCTTTGAGCAATAAAGCCGATAACAAAATCTTTGTCGCTCTTC
GCAATGTCAACAGTACCCTTAGTATATTCTCCAGTAGATAGGGAGCCCTTGCATGACAATTCTGCTAACA
TCAAAAGGCCTCTAGGTTCCTTTGTTACTTCTTCTGCCGCCTGCTTCAAACCGCTAACAATACCTGGGCC
CACCACACCGTGTGCATTCGTAATGTCTGCCCATTCTGCTATTCTGTATACACCCGCAGAGTACTGCAAT
TTGACTGTATTACCAATGTCAGCAAATTTTCTGTCTTCGAAGAGTAAAAAATTGTACTTGGCGGATAATG
CCTTTAGCGGCTTAACTGTGCCCTCCATGGAAAAATCAGTCAAGATATCCACATGTGTTTTTAGTAAACA
AATTTTGGGACCTAATGCTTCAACTAACTCCAGTAATTCCTTGGTGGTACGAACATCCAATGAAGCACAC
AAGTTTGTTTGCTTTTCGTGCATGATATTAAATAGCTTGGCAGCAACAGGACTAGGATGAGTAGCAGCAC
GTTCCTTATATGTAGCTTTCGACATGATTTATCTTCGTTTCCTGCATGTTTTTGTTCTGTGCAGTTGGGT
TAAGAATACTGGGCAATTTCATGTTTCTTCAACACTACATATGCGTATATATACCAATCTAAGTCTGTGC
TCCTTCCTTCGTTCTTCCTTCTGTTCGGAGATTACCGAATCAAAAAAATTTCAAGGAAACCGAAATCAAA
AAAAAGAATAAAAAAAAAATGATGAATTGAAAAGCTAATTCTTGAAGACGAAAGGGCCTCGTGATACGCC
TATTTTTATAGGTTAATGTCATGATAATAATGGTTTCTTAGACGTCAGGTGGCACTTTTCGGGGAAATGT
GCGCGGAACCCCTATTTGTTTATTTTTCTAAATACATTCAAATATGTATCCGCTCATGAGACAATAACCC
TGATAAATGCTTCAATAATATTGAAAAAGGAAGAGTATGAGTATTCAACATTTCCGTGTCGCCCTTATTC
CCTTTTTTGCGGCATTTTGCCTTCCTGTTTTTGCTCACCCAGAAACGCTGGTGAAAGTAAAAGATGCTGA
AGATCAGTTGGGTGCACGAGTGGGTTACATCGAACTGGATCTCAACAGCGGTAAGATCCTTGAGAGTTTT
CGCCCCGAAGAACGTTTTCCAATGATGAGCACTTTTAAAGTTCTGCTATGTGGCGCGGTATTATCCCGTA
TTGACGCCGGGCAAGAGCAACTCGGTCGCCGCATACACTATTCTCAGAATGACTTGGTTGAGTACTCACC
AGTCACAGAAAAGCATCTTACGGATGGCATGACAGTAAGAGAATTATGCAGTGCTGCCATAACCATGAGT
GATAACACTGCGGCCAACTTACTTCTGACAACGATCGGAGGACCGAAGGAGCTAACCGCTTTTTTGCACA
ACATGGGGGATCATGTAACTCGCCTTGATCGTTGGGAACCGGAGCTGAATGAAGCCATACCAAACGACGA
GCGTGACACCACGATGCCTGTAGCAATGGCAACAACGTTGCGCAAACTATTAACTGGCGAACTACTTACT
CTAGCTTCCCGGCAACAATTAATAGACTGGATGGAGGCGGATAAAGTTGCAGGACCACTTCTGCGCTCGG
CCCTTCCGGCTGGCTGGTTTATTGCTGATAAATCTGGAGCCGGTGAGCGTGGGTCTCGCGGTATCATTGC
AGCACTGGGGCCAGATGGTAAGCCCTCCCGTATCGTAGTTATCTACACGACGGGGAGTCAGGCAACTATG
GATGAACGAAATAGACAGATCGCTGAGATAGGTGCCTCACTGATTAAGCATTGGTAACTGTCAGACCAAG
TTTACTCATATATACTTTAGATTGATTTAAAACTTCATTTTTAATTTAAAAGGATCTAGGTGAAGATCCT
TTTTGATAATCTCATGACCAAAATCCCTTAACGTGAGTTTTCGTTCCACTGAGCGTCAGACCCCGTAGAA
AAGATCAAAGGATCTTCTTGAGATCCTTTTTTTCTGCGCGTAATCTGCTGCTTGCAAACAAAAAAACCAC
CGCTACCAGCGGTGGTTTGTTTGCCGGATCAAGAGCTACCAACTCTTTTTCCGAAGGTAACTGGCTTCAG
CAGAGCGCAGATACCAAATACTGTTCTTCTAGTGTAGCCGTAGTTAGGCCACCACTTCAAGAACTCTGTA
GCACCGCCTACATACCTCGCTCTGCTAATCCTGTTACCAGTGGCTGCTGCCAGTGGCGATAAGTCGTGTC
TTACCGGGTTGGACTCAAGACGATAGTTACCGGATAAGGCGCAGCGGTCGGGCTGAACGGGGGGTTCGTG
CACACAGCCCAGCTTGGAGCGAACGACCTACACCGAACTGAGATACCTACAGCGTGAGCTATGAGAAAGC
GCCACGCTTCCCGAAGGGAGAAAGGCGGACAGGTATCCGGTAAGCGGCAGGGTCGGAACAGGAGAGCGCA
CGAGGGAGCTTCCAGGGGGAAACGCCTGGTATCTTTATAGTCCTGTCGGGTTTCGCCACCTCTGACTTGA
GCGTCGATTTTTGTGATGCTCGTCAGGGGGGCGGAGCCTATGGAAAAACGCCAGCAACGCGGCCTTTTTA
CGGTTCCTGGCCTTTTGCTGGCCTTTTGCTCACATGTTCTTTCCTGCGTTATCCCCTGATTCTGTGGATA
ACCGTATTACCGCCTTTGAGTGAGCTGATACCGCTCGCCGCAGCCGAACGACCGAGCGCAGCGAGTCAGT
GAGCGAGGAAGCGGAAGAGCGCCCAATACGCAAACCGCCTCTCCCCGCGCGTTGGCCGATTCATTAATGC
AGCTGGCACGACAGGTTTCCCGACTGGAAAGCGGGCAGTGAGCGCAACGCAATTAATGTGAGTTAGCTCA
CTCATTAGGCACCCCAGGCTTTACACTTTATGCTTCCGGCTCGTATGTTGTGTGGAATTGTGAGCGGATA
ACAATTTCACACAGGAAACAGCTATGACCATGATTACGCCAAGCTTACCGCATCAGGAAATTGTAAGCGT
TAATATTTTGTTAAAATTCGCGTTAAATTTTTGTTAAATCAGCTCATTTTTTAACCAATAGGCCGAAATC
GGCAAAATCCCTTATAAATCAAAAGAATAGACCGAGATAGGGT
[37 nt withheld, positions 7744-7780]
AAAGAACGTGGACTCCAACGTCAAAGG
[49 nt withheld, positions 7808-7856]
T
[91 nt withheld, positions 7858-7948]
G
[124 nt withheld, positions 7950-8073]
CCATTCGC
